>Addgene plasmid #55585 | mTurquoise-VASP-N-10 | depositor partial sequence | sequence record 85992 | insert sequence
CTAGCGATGCCACCATGAGCGAGACGGTCATCTGTTCCAGCCGGGCTACTGTGATGCTTTATGATGACAG
CAACAAGCGATGGCTCCCTGCTGGCACTGGTCCCCAGGCCTTCAGCCGCGTCCAGATATACCACAACCCC
ACTGCTAACTCCTTCCGAGTTGTTGGCCGCAAGATGCAGCCGGATCAGCAGGTGGTTATCAACTGTGCCA
TCATTCGGGGTGTCAAGTACAATCAGGCCACTCCCATCTTCCATCAGTGGCGAGATGCCCGCCAGGTCTG
GGGCCTCAACTTCGGCAGCAAGGAGGACGCCATACAGTTTGCAACAGGCATGGCCAACGCCCTAGAGGCC
TTGGAAGGAGGTGGGCCTCCCCCAGCCCCAGCACCCCCTGCCTGGTCTGCCCAGAATGGTCCCTCCCCAG
AGGAGCTGGAACAACAGAAAAGGCAGCCGGAGCATATGGAGCGCCGGGTCTCCAATGCAGGAGGCCCACC
TGCTCCCCCAGCTGGGGGCCCTCCTCCACCTCCAGGACCTCCCCCTCCTCCAGGTCCCCCCCCACCCCCA
GGTCTGCCCTCCTCAGGGGTATCTGGGGCAGGTCATGGAGCAGGGGCAGCCCCACCCCCTGCACCCCCAC
TCCCTACAACACAGGGCCCCAATAGTGGGGGTTCCGGGGCCCCAGGCCTGGCTGCTGCCATTGCTGGAGC
CAAACTCAGGAAAGTGAGCAAGCAGGAGGAGGCCTCTGGGGGGCCCCTGGCCCCCAAAGCTGAGAACAGT
CGAAGCACTGGTGGGGGGCTTATGGAAGAGATGAACGCCATGCTGGCCCGGAGAAGAAAAGCCACACAGG
TTGGGGAGAAGCCCCCCAAAGACGAGTCAGCCAGTGAGGAGTCAGAGGCCCGACTCCCTGCCCAGAGTGA
ACCTGTGAGAAGACCCTGGGAGAAGAACAGCACAACCTTGCCAAGGATGAAGTCGTCCTCTTCTGTGACT
ACCTCCGAGGCCCACCCCTCGACGCCCTGCTCCAGTGATGACTCCGACTTGGAGAGGGTGAAGCAGGAGC
TTCTGGAAGAGGTGCGGAAGGAGCTACAGAAAATGAAAGAGGAAATCATCGAAGTCTTTGTCCAGGAGCT
GAGGAAGCGGGGTTCTCCTAGCTCCGGAGGGGATCCACCGGTCGCCACCATGGTGAGCAAGGGCGAGGAG
CTGTTCACCGGGGTGGTGCCCATCCTGGTCGAGCTGGACGGCGACGTAAACGGCCACAAGTTCAGCGTGT
CCGGCGAGGGCGAGGGCGATGCCACCTACGGCAAGCTGACCCTGAAGTTCATCTGCACCACCGGCAAGCT
GCCCGTGCCCTGGCCCACCCTCGTGACCACCCTGTCCTGGGGCGTGCAGTGCTTCGCCCGCTACCCCGAC
CACATGAAGCAGCACGACTTCTTCAAGTCCGCCATGCCCGAAGGCTACGTCCAGGAGCGCACCATCTTCT
TCAAGGACGACGGCAACTACAAGACCCGCGCCGAGGTGAAGTTCGAGGGCGACACCCTGGTGAACCGCAT
CGAGCTGAAGGGCATCGACTTCAAGGAGGACGGCAACATCCTGGGGCACAAGCTGGAGTACAACTACATC
AGCGACAACGTCTATATCACCGCCGACAAGCAGAAGAACGGCATCAAGGCCAACTTCAAGATCCGCCACA
ACATCGAGGACGGCGGCGTGCAGCTCGCCGACCACTACCAGCAGAACACCCCCATCGGCGACGGCCCCGT
GCTGCTGCCCGACAACCACTACCTGAGCACCCAGTCCAAGCTGAGCAAAGACCCCAACGAGAAGCGCGAT
CACATGGTCCTGCTGGAGTTCGTGACCGCCGCCGGGATCACTCTCGGCATGGACGAGCTGTACAAGTAAA
GCGGCCGCGACTCTAGATCATA
