>Addgene plasmid #55585 | mTurquoise-VASP-N-10 | addgene partial sequence | sequence record 105672 | CMV-F 5'-CGCAAATGGGCGGTAGGCGTG-3'
ACCGTCAGATCCGCTAGCGATGCCACCATGAGCGAGACGGTCATCTGTTCCAGCCGGGCTACTGTGATGC
TTTATGATGACAGCAACAAGCGATGGCTCCCTGCTGGCACTGGTCCCCAGGCCTTCAGCCGCGTCCAGAT
ATACCACAACCCCACTGCTAACTCCTTCCGAGTTGTTGGCCGCAAGATGCAGCCGGATCAGCAGGTGGTT
ATCAACTGTGCCATCATTCGGGGTGTCAAGTACAATCAGGCCACTCCCATCTTCCATCAGTGGCGAGATG
CCCGCCAGGTCTGGGGCCTCAACTTCGGCAGCAAGGAGGACGCCATACAGTTTGCAACAGGCATGGCCAA
CGCCCTAGAGGCCTTGGAAGGAGGTGGGCCTCCCCCAGCCCCAGCACCCCCTGCCTGGTCTGCCCAGAAT
GGTCCCTCCCCAGAGGAGCTGGAACAACAGAAAAGGCAGCCGGAGCATATGGAGCGCCGGGTCTCCAATG
CAGGAGGCCCACCTGCTCCCCCAGCTGGGGGCCCTCCTCCACCTCCAGGACCTCCCCCTCCTCCAGGTCC
CCCCCCACCCCCAGGTCTGCCCTCCTCAGGGGTATCTGGGGCAGGTCATGGAGCAGGGGCAGCCCCACCC
CCTGCACCCCCACTCCCTACAACACAGGGCCCCAATAGTGGGGGTTCCGGGGCCCCAGGCCTGGCTGCTG
CCATTGCTGGAGCCAAACTCAGGAAAGTGAGCAAGCAGGAGGAGGCCTCTGG
