[The description below was written by a language model from this plasmid's Addgene catalogue record.]
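Description:
mTurquoise-VASP-N-10 is a mammalian expression plasmid built on the mTurquoise-N1 backbone (about 4.75 kb without the insert), an N1-style fluorescent protein fusion vector. It is maintained in E. coli as a high-copy plasmid under kanamycin selection, and it carries a neomycin resistance marker so that transfected mammalian cells can be selected with G418 if stable expression is wanted. The record does not include a feature table, so the origins of replication and the promoters driving the resistance marker are not explicitly documented. The use of an SV40 polyA reverse sequencing primer suggests that an SV40 polyadenylation signal lies downstream of the fusion.

The payload is mouse VASP (vasodilator-stimulated phosphoprotein), an actin-regulatory protein that concentrates at focal adhesions. It is expressed from the strong constitutive CMV promoter. VASP is placed upstream of the fluorescent protein, so mTurquoise is fused to its C terminus. The "10" in the name probably refers to the length of the linker between the two parts, though the record does not say so. The VASP sequence carries an A209T substitution relative to the reference, and no functional consequence of this change is noted. mTurquoise is a cyan fluorescent protein with recorded excitation and emission maxima of 434 nm and 474 nm.

The stated purpose is localization: the fusion serves as a cyan marker of focal adhesions in fluorescence microscopy of transfected mammalian cells. Its cyan emission allows it to be combined with spectrally distinct fluorescent proteins in multicolour imaging.
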