Addgene plasmid #55585: mTurquoise-VASP-N-10
Purpose: Localization: Focal Adhesions, Excitation: 434, Emission: 474
Depositing lab: Michael Davidson.
Backbone
  Vector backbone: mTurquoise-N1
  Backbone size w/o insert (bp): 4750
  Vector type: Mammalian Expression
  Selectable markers: Neomycin (select with G418)
Growth in bacteria
  Bacterial resistance: Kanamycin, 50 μg/mL
  Growth temperature: 37°C
  Growth strain: DH5alpha
  Copy number: High Copy
Gene/Insert
  Gene/Insert name: VASP (alt name: NM_009499)
  Species: M. musculus (mouse)
  Mutation: A209T in VASP
  Promoter: CMV
  Tag / fusion protein: mTurquoise (C terminal on backbone)
  Cloning method: Unknown
  Sequencing primers: 5′ CMV-F; 3′ SV40pA-R
Terms and licenses: Academic/Nonprofit Terms; Industry Terms
Depositor comments: . Excitation = 434; Emission = 474
How to cite: mTurquoise-VASP-N-10 was a gift from Michael Davidson (Addgene plasmid # 55585 ; http://n2t.net/addgene:55585 ; RRID:Addgene_55585)
